>Addgene plasmid #145762 | pGBW-m4046905 | addgene full sequence | sequence record 307565 | Addgene NGS Result
GATCTCGATCCCGCGAAATTAATACGACTCACTATAGGGGAATTGTGAGCGGATAACAATTCCCCTCTAG
AAATAATTTTGTTTAACTTTAAGAAGGAGACTCTTCTATGAGCAAAATGTCTGATGTGAAGTGTACTTCC
GTTGTATTGCTGTCAGTCCTGCAACAGCTGCGTGTTGAGTCGTCTAGCAAACTATGGGCACAGTGCGTGC
AGCTGCACAACGACATCCTCTTAGCGAAAGATACGACCGAAGCTTTCGAAAAAATGGTTTCGCTGTTGTC
CGTACTTCTGTCTATGCAAGGTGCCGTTGACATTAATAAACTGTGCGAAGAGATGCTGGACAACCGCGCT
ACTCTGCAAGAGAACCTGTACTTTCAAAGCGAGCAGAAGCTTATTTCCGAAGAAGATCTCTAACCGGCTT
ATCGGTCAGTTTCACCTGATTTACGTAAAAACCCGCTTCGGCGGGTTTTTGCTTTTGGAGGGGCAGAAAG
ATGAATGACTGTCCACGACGCTATACCCAAAAGAAAAAGCTTGAGATCCTTTTTTTCTGCGCGTAATCTG
CTGCTTGCAAACAAAAAAACCACCGCTACCAGCGGTGGTTTGTTTGCCGGATCAAGAGCTACCAACTCTT
TTTCCGAAGGTAACTGGCTTCAGCAGAGCGCAGATACCAAATACTGTTCTTCTAGTGTAGCCGTAGTTAG
GCCACCACTTCAAGAACTCTGTAGCACCGCCTACATACCTCGCTCTGCTAATCCTGTTACCAGTGGCTGC
TGCCAGTGGCGATAAGTCGTGTCTTACCGGGTTGGACTCAAGACGATAGTTACCGGATAAGGCGCAGCGG
TCGGGCTGAACGGGGGGTTCGTGCACACAGCCCAGCTTGGAGCGAACGACCTACACCGAACTGAGATACC
TACAGCGTGAGCTATGAGAAAGCGCCACGCTTCCCGAAGGGAGAAAGGCGGACAGGTATCCGGTAAGCGG
CAGGGTCGGAACAGGAGAGCGCACGAGGGAGCTTCCAGGGGGAAACGCCTGGTATCTTTATAGTCCTGTC
GGGTTTCGCCACCTCTGACTTGAGCGTCGATTTTTGTGATGCTCGTCAGGGGGGCGGAGCCTATGGAAAT
TGATCGGGCACGTAAGAGGTTCCAACTTTCACCATAATGAAATAAGATCACTACCGGGCGTATTTTTTGA
GTTATCGAGATTTTCAGGAGCTAAGGAAGCTAAAATGGAGAAAAAAATCACTGGATATACCACCGTTGAT
ATATCCCAATGGCATCGTAAAGAACATTTTGAGGCATTTCAGTCAGTTGCTCAATGTACCTATAACCAGA
CCGTTCAGCTGGATATTACGGCCTTTTTAAAGACCGTAAAGAAAAATAAGCACAAGTTTTATCCGGCCTT
TATTCACATTCTTGCCCGCCTGATGAATGCTCATCCGGAATTTCGTATGGCAATGAAAGACGGTGAGCTG
GTGATATGGGATAGTGTTCACCCTTGTTACACCGTTTTCCATGAGCAAACTGAAACGTTTTCATCGCTCT
GGAGTGAATACCACGACGATTTCCGGCAGTTTCTACACATATATTCGCAAGATGTGGCGTGTTACGGTGA
AAACCTGGCCTATTTCCCTAAAGGGTTTATTGAGAATATGTTTTTCGTTTCAGCCAATCCCTGGGTGAGT
TTCACCAGTTTTGATTTAAACGTGGCCAATATGGACAACTTCTTCGCCCCCGTTTTCACCATGGGCAAAT
ATTATACGCAAGGCGACAAGGTGCTGATGCCGCTGGCGATTCAGGTTCATCATGCCGTTTGTGATGGCTT
CCATGTCGGCAGAATGCTTAATGAATTACAACAGTACTGCGATGAGTGGCAGGGCGGGGCGTAATTTGAT
ATCGAGCTCGCTTGGACTCCTGTTGATAGATCCAGTAATGACCTCAGAACTCCATCTGGATTTGTTCAGA
ACGCTCGGTTGCCGCCGGGCGTTTTTTATTGGTCATC
Features (pLannotate 1.2.2; 7 found; start..end, strand, type, name):
     20..38      +  promoter       T7 promoter: promoter for bacteriophage T7 RNA polymerase
     39..63      +  protein_bind   lac operator: The lac repressor binds to the lac operator to inhibit transcription in E. coli. This inhibition can be relieved by adding lactose or isopropyl-β-D-thiogalactopyranoside (IPTG). lac repressor encoded by lacI
     78..100     +  RBS            RBS: efficient ribosome binding site from bacteriophage T7 gene 10 (Olins and Rangwala, 1989)
    531..1119    +  rep_origin     ori: high-copy-number ColE1/pMB1/pBR322/pUC origin of replication
   1127..1224    +  promoter       cat promoter: promoter of the E. coli cat gene encoding chloramphenicol acetyltransferase
   1225..1881    +  CDS            cat: CAT_ECOLX - Experimental evidence at protein level: Swiss-Prot protein existence level 1. This enzyme is an effector of chloramphenicol resistance in bacteria. From Escherichia coli. This protein is used as a marker in many commonly used cloning vectors, such as pACYC184.
   1955..1989    +  terminator     lambda t0 terminator: minimal transcription terminator from phage lambda (Scholtissek and Grosse, 1987)
