[The description below was written by a language model from this plasmid's Addgene catalogue record and pLannotate feature annotations shown in this document.]
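Description:
pGBW-m4046905 is a compact bacterial expression plasmid, just under 2 kb in total, built to produce the SARS-CoV-2 non-structural protein nsp7 in Escherichia coli. Its minimal synthetic backbone of about 1.5 kb carries little beyond what is needed for maintenance. This consists of a high-copy ColE1/pUC-type origin of replication and a chloramphenicol acetyltransferase (cat) gene driven by its native promoter, which provides chloramphenicol selection. A minimal phage lambda t0 terminator lies downstream of the resistance gene.

The expression cassette follows the standard T7/lac design. A bacteriophage T7 promoter is immediately followed by a lac operator, so transcription requires T7 RNA polymerase and is held in check by lac repressor until it is relieved with IPTG or lactose. The annotated plasmid contains no lacI gene, so both the repressor and the polymerase would have to be supplied by the expression host. A strong ribosome binding site from T7 gene 10 and an ATG start codon precede the insert. The insert is a roughly 250 bp nsp7 coding sequence derived from the viral ORF1ab polyprotein and recoded with E. coli-preferred codons. According to the catalogue entry, the backbone adds a C-terminal TEV protease cleavage site and Myc epitope, which allow immunodetection or capture of the product and subsequent removal of the tag.

The automated feature table does not annotate the nsp7 open reading frame or the tag. They presumably occupy the unannotated interval between the ribosome binding site and the origin. No T7 terminator is annotated after the insert. The record supports its use for inducible recombinant nsp7 production, for example in biochemical or structural studies of coronavirus replication proteins.
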