Addgene plasmid #145762: pGBW-m4046905
Purpose: Bacterial Expression plasmid for SARS-CoV-2 nsp7
Depositing lab: Ginkgo Bioworks & Benjie Chen. Depositing organization: Ginkgo Bioworks.
Backbone
  Vector backbone: ori-013 - marker | cmR
  Backbone size w/o insert (bp): 1462
  Vector type: Bacterial Expression
Growth in bacteria
  Bacterial resistance: Chloramphenicol, 25 μg/mL
  Growth temperature: 30°C
  Growth strain: DH5alpha
  Copy number: High Copy
Gene/Insert
  Gene/Insert name: SARS-CoV-2 nsp7
  Species: Escherichia coli str. K-12 substr. MG1655; Severe acute respiratory syndrome coronavirus 2
  Insert size (bp): 248
  Mutation: Escherichia coli recode 1
  Entrez Gene: ORF1ab (a.k.a. GU280_gp01)
  Promoter: Promoter | pT7 ; Operator | lacO ; RBS | T7_rbs ; Start Codon | ATG
  Tag / fusion protein: Cleavable TEV;Myc (C terminal on backbone)
  Cloning method: Unknown
Resource information
  A portion of this plasmid was derived from a plasmid made by: GinkgoBioworks
Depositor comments: NCBI Reference Sequence: YP_009725303.1
How to cite: pGBW-m4046905 was a gift from Ginkgo Bioworks & Benjie Chen (Addgene plasmid # 145762 ; http://n2t.net/addgene:145762 ; RRID:Addgene_145762)
